Addgene plasmid #71564: pJK274
Purpose: Produces Crepis alpina delta12 fatty acid desaturase (FAD2-3) in yeast
Depositing lab: T. J. Kappock. Depositing organization: Washington University in Saint Louis. Publication: Cloning and transcriptional analysis of Crepis alpina fatty acid desaturases affecting the biosynthesis of crepenynic acid. Nam JW, Kappock TJ. J Exp Bot. 2007;58(6):1421-32. Epub 2007 Feb 27. 10.1093/jxb/erm005 PubMed 17329262.
Backbone
  Vector backbone: pYES2
  Backbone manufacturer: Invitrogen
  Backbone size w/o insert (bp): 5857
  Total vector size (bp): 6927
  Vector type: Bacterial Expression, Yeast Expression
  Selectable markers: URA3
Growth in bacteria
  Bacterial resistance: Ampicillin, 100 μg/mL
  Growth temperature: 37°C
  Growth strain: DH5alpha
  Copy number: Unknown
Gene/Insert
  Gene/Insert name: delta12 fatty acid desaturase (form 3) (alt names: FAD2-3; Fad2)
  Species: Crepis alpina
  GenBank ID: DQ289487 ABC00771
  Promoter: GAL1 promoter
  Cloning method: Restriction Enzyme; 5′ cloning site BamHI (not destroyed); 3′ cloning site XbaI (not destroyed)
  Sequencing primers: 5′ T7 promoter; 3′ CYC1 terminator
Terms and licenses: Academic/Nonprofit Terms; Industry Terms: Not Available to Industry
How to cite: pJK274 was a gift from T. J. Kappock (Addgene plasmid # 71564 ; http://n2t.net/addgene:71564 ; RRID:Addgene_71564)
