[The description below was written by a language model from this plasmid's Addgene catalogue record and pLannotate feature annotations shown in this document.]
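Description:
pJK274 is a yeast expression plasmid built on the Invitrogen pYES2 backbone, a 2μ-based E. coli–Saccharomyces cerevisiae shuttle vector, with a total size of 6,927 bp. In bacteria it is maintained through a high-copy ColE1/pUC-type origin and selected with ampicillin via the β-lactamase gene. In yeast it replicates episomally from the 2μ origin and is selected by complementation of uracil auxotrophy with the URA3 marker, which is also counterselectable with 5-fluoroorotic acid. An f1 phage origin is present for single-stranded DNA production. The feature table also flags short lacI and RAF1 fragments, which are most likely backbone remnants (RAF1 being part of the 2μ plasmid sequence) rather than functional elements.

The payload is the coding sequence for form 3 of the Δ12 fatty acid desaturase (FAD2-3) from Crepis alpina, inserted between BamHI and XbaI sites that remain intact. The automated annotation labels this roughly 1.1 kb open reading frame by homology to a tung tree FAD2, an enzyme that converts oleic acid to linoleic acid, but the catalogue entry identifies the source species as C. alpina. Transcription is driven by the Gal4-regulated, galactose-inducible GAL1 promoter and ends at the CYC1 terminator. A T7 promoter lies between the GAL1 promoter and the insert, where it serves as a sequencing primer site and could support in vitro transcription. No epitope tags or reporters are annotated.

The plasmid is intended for producing the plant desaturase in yeast. The associated publication concerns the cloning and transcriptional analysis of C. alpina desaturases that affect crepenynic acid biosynthesis.
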