Features (pLannotate 1.2.2; 13 found; start..end, strand, type, name):
      1..54      -  CDS            lacI (fragment): lac repressor; lacI; The lac repressor binds to the lac operator to inhibit transcription in E. coli. This inhibition can be relieved by adding lactose or isopropyl-β-D-thiogalactopyranoside (IPTG).
    237..825     -  rep_origin     ori: high-copy-number ColE1/pMB1/pBR322/pUC origin of replication
    996..1856    -  CDS            AmpR: β-lactamase; bla; confers resistance to ampicillin, carbenicillin, and related antibiotics
   1857..1873    -  promoter       AmpR promoter (fragment): bla
   1952..2755    -  CDS            URA3: orotidine-5'-phosphate decarboxylase, required for uracil biosynthesis; S. cerevisiae URA3; yeast auxotrophic marker, counterselectable with 5-fluoroorotic acid (5-FOA)
   2756..2971    -  promoter       URA3 promoter: S. cerevisiae URA3
   2996..3421    +  CDS            RAF1 (fragment): RAF_YEAST - Experimental evidence at transcript level: Swiss-Prot protein existence level 2. Antagonizes transcriptional repression of recombinase FLP by REP1-REP2. May play a role in plasmid partitioning. From Saccharomyces cerevisiae (strain ATCC 204508 / S288c) (Baker's yeast).
   3575..4455    -  rep_origin     2μ ori: yeast 2μ plasmid origin of replication
   4524..4979    -  rep_origin     f1 ori (sequence partly withheld): f1 bacteriophage origin of replication; arrow indicates direction of (+) strand synthesis
   4998..5440    +  promoter       GAL1 promoter: S. cerevisiae GAL1; inducible promoter, regulated by Gal4
   5472..5490    +  promoter       T7 promoter: promoter for bacteriophage T7 RNA polymerase
   5525..6655    +  CDS            FAD2: FAD2_VERFO - Experimental evidence at protein level: Swiss-Prot protein existence level 1. Catalyzes the desaturation of oleic acid (18:1(9Z)) to linoleic acid (18:2(9Z,12Z)). From Vernicia fordii (Tung) (Aleurites fordii).
   6676..6923    +  terminator     CYC1 terminator: S. cerevisiae CYC1; transcription terminator for CYC1
>Addgene plasmid #71564 | pJK274 | depositor full sequence | sequence record 129501 | pJK274 sequence 6927 bps
CTGCATTAATGAATCGGCCAACGCGCGGGGAGAGGCGGTTTGCGTATTGGGCGCTCTTCCGCTTCCTCGC
TCACTGACTCGCTGCGCTCGGTCGTTCGGCTGCGGCGAGCGGTATCAGCTCACTCAAAGGCGGTAATACG
GTTATCCACAGAATCAGGGGATAACGCAGGAAAGAACATGTGAGCAAAAGGCCAGCAAAAGCCCAGGAAC
CGTAAAAAGGCCGCGTTGCTGGCGTTTTTCCATAGGCTCCGCCCCCCTGACGAGCATCACAAAAATCGAC
GCTCAAGTCAGAGGTGGCGAAACCCGACAGGACTATAAAGATACCAGGCGTTTCCCCCTGGAAGCTCCCT
CGTGCGCTCTCCTGTTCCGACCCTGCCGCTTACCGGATACCTGTCCGCCTTTCTCCCTTCGGGAAGCGTG
GCGCTTTCTCATAGCTCACGCTGTAGGTATCTCAGTTCGGTGTAGGTCGTTCGCTCCAAGCTGGGCTGTG
TGCACGAACCCCCCGTTCAGCCCGACCGCTGCGCCTTATCCGGTAACTATCGTCTTGAGTCCAACCCGGT
AAGACACGACTTATCGCCACTGGCAGCAGCCACTGGTAACAGGATTAGCAGAGCGAGGTATGTAGGCGGT
GCTACAGAGTTCTTGAAGTGGTGGCCTAACTACGGCTACACTAGAAGGACAGTATTTGGTATCTGCGCTC
TGCTGAAGCCAGTTACCTTCGGAAAAAGAGTTGGTAGCTCTTGATCCGGCAAACAAACCACCGCTGGTAG
CGGTGGTTTTTTTGTTTGCAAGCAGCAGATTACGCGCAGAAAAAAAGGATCTCAAGAAGATCCTTTGATC
TTTTCTACGGGGTCTGACGCTCAGTGGAACGAAAACTCACGTTAAGGGATTTTGGTCATGAGATTATCAA
AAAGGATCTTCACCTAGATCCTTTTAAATTAAAAATGAAGTTTTAAATCAATCTAAAGTATATATGAGTA
AACTTGGTCTGACAGTTACCAATGCTTAATCAGTGAGGCACCTATCTCAGCGATCTGTCTATTTCGTTCA
TCCATAGTTGCCTGACTCCCCGTCGTGTAGATAACTACGATACGGGAGCGCTTACCATCTGGCCCCAGTG
CTGCAATGATACCGCGAGACCCACGCTCACCGGCTCCAGATTTATCAGCAATAAACCAGCCAGCCGGAAG
GGCCGAGCGCAGAAGTGGTCCTGCAACTTTATCCGCCTCCATTCAGTCTATTAATTGTTGCCGGGAAGCT
AGAGTAAGTAGTTCGCCAGTTAATAGTTTGCGCAACGTTGTTGGCATTGCTACAGGCATCGTGGTGTCAC
TCTCGTCGTTTGGTATGGCTTCATTCAGCTCCGGTTCCCAACGATCAAGGCGAGTTACATGATCCCCCAT
GTTGTGCAAAAAAGCGGTTAGCTCCTTCGGTCCTCCGATCGTTGTCAGAAGTAAGTTGGCCGCAGTGTTA
TCACTCATGGTTATGGCAGCACTGCATAATTCTCTTACTGTCATGCCATCCGTAAGATGCTTTTCTGTGA
CTGGTGAGTACTCAACCAAGTCATTCTGAGAATAGTGTATGCGGCGACCGAGTTGCTCTTGCCCGGCGTC
AATACGGGATAATAGTGTATCACATAGCAGAACTTTAAAAGTGCTCATCATTGGAAAACGTTCTTCGGGG
CGAAAACTCTCAAGGATCTTACCGCTGTTGAGATCCAGTTCGATGTAACCCACTCGTGCACCCAACTGAT
CTTCAGCATCTTTTACTTTCACCAGCGTTTCTGGGTGAGCAAAAACAGGAAGGCAAAATGCCGCAAAAAA
GGGAATAAGGGCGACACGGAAATGTTGAATACTCATACTCTTCCTTTTTCAATGGGTAATAACTGATATA
ATTAAATTGAAGCTCTAATTTGTGAGTTTAGTATACATGCATTTACTTATAATACAGTTTTTTAGTTTTG
CTGGCCGCATCTTCTCAAATATGCTTCCCAGCCTGCTTTTCTGTAACGTTCACCCTCTACCTTAGCATCC
CTTCCCTTTGCAAATAGTCCTCTTCCAACAATAATAATGTCAGATCCTGTAGAGACCACATCATCCACGG
TTCTATACTGTTGACCCAATGCGTCTCCCTTGTCATCTAAACCCACACCGGGTGTCATAATCAACCAATC
GTAACCTTCATCTCTTCCACCCATGTCTCTTTGAGCAATAAAGCCGATAACAAAATCTTTGTCGCTCTTC
GCAATGTCAACAGTACCCTTAGTATATTCTCCAGTAGATAGGGAGCCCTTGCATGACAATTCTGCTAACA
TCAAAAGGCCTCTAGGTTCCTTTGTTACTTCTTCTGCCGCCTGCTTCAAACCGCTAACAATACCTGGGCC
CACCACACCGTGTGCATTCGTAATGTCTGCCCATTCTGCTATTCTGTATACACCCGCAGAGTACTGCAAT
TTGACTGTATTACCAATGTCAGCAAATTTTCTGTCTTCGAAGAGTAAAAAATTGTACTTGGCGGATAATG
CCTTTAGCGGCTTAACTGTGCCCTCCATGGAAAAATCAGTCAAGATATCCACATGTGTTTTTAGTAAACA
AATTTTGGGACCTAATGCTTCAACTAACTCCAGTAATTCCTTGGTGGTACGAACATCCAATGAAGCACAC
AAGTTTGTTTGCTTTTCGTGCATGATATTAAATAGCTTGGCAGCAACAGGACTAGGATGAGTAGCAGCAC
GTTCCTTATATGTAGCTTTCGACATGATTTATCTTCGTTTCCTGCAGGTTTTTGTTCTGTGCAGTTGGGT
TAAGAATACTGGGCAATTTCATGTTTCTTCAACACTACATATGCGTATATATACCAATCTAAGTCTGTGC
TCCTTCCTTCGTTCTTCCTTCTGTTCGGAGATTACCGAATCAAAAAAATTTCAAAGAAACCGAAATCAAA
AAAAAGAATAAAAAAAAAATGATGAATTGAATTGAAAAGCTAGCTTATCGATGATAAGCTGTCAAAGATG
AGAATTAATTCCACGGACTATAGACTATACTAGATACTCCGTCTACTGTACGATACACTTCCGCTCAGGT
CCTTGTCCTTTAACGAGGCCTTACCACTCTTTTGTTACTCTATTGATCCAGCTCAGCAAAGGCAGTGTGA
TCTAAGATTCTATCTTCGCGATGTAGTAAAACTAGCTAGACCGAGAAAGAGACTAGAAATGCAAAAGGCA
CTTCTACAATGGCTGCCATCATTATTATCCGATGTGACGCTGCAGCTTCTCAATGATATTCGAATACGCT
TTGAGGAGATACAGCCTAATATCCGACAAACTGTTTTACAGATTTACGATCGTACTTGTTACCCATCATT
GAATTTTGAACATCCGAACCTGGGAGTTTTCCCTGAAACAGATAGTATATTTGAACCTGTATAATAATAT
ATAGTCTAGCGCTTTACGGAAGACAATGTATGTATTTCGGTTCCTGGAGAAACTATTGCATCTATTGCAT
AGGTAATCTTGCACGTCGCATCCCCGGTTCATTTTCTGCGTTTCCATCTTGCACTTCAATAGCATATCTT
TGTTAACGAAGCATCTGTGCTTCATTTTGTAGAACAAAAATGCAACGCGAGAGCGCTAATTTTTCAAACA
AAGAATCTGAGCTGCATTTTTACAGAACAGAAATGCAACGCGAAAGCGCTATTTTACCAACGAAGAATCT
GTGCTTCATTTTTGTAAAACAAAAATGCAACGCGACGAGAGCGCTAATTTTTCAAACAAAGAATCTGAGC
TGCATTTTTACAGAACAGAAATGCAACGCGAGAGCGCTATTTTACCAACAAAGAATCTATACTTCTTTTT
TGTTCTACAAAAATGCATCCCGAGAGCGCTATTTTTCTAACAAAGCATCTTAGATTACTTTTTTTCTCCT
TTGTGCGCTCTATAATGCAGTCTCTTGATAACTTTTTGCACTGTAGGTCCGTTAAGGTTAGAAGAAGGCT
ACTTTGGTGTCTATTTTCTCTTCCATAAAAAAAGCCTGACTCCACTTCCCGCGTTTACTGATTACTAGCG
AAGCTGCGGGTGCATTTTTTCAAGATAAAGGCATCCCCGATTATATTCTATACCGATGTGGATTGCGCAT
ACTTTGTGAACAGAAAGTGATAGCGTTGATGATTCTTCATTGGTCAGAAAATTATGAACGGTTTCTTCTA
TTTTGTCTCTATATACTACGTATAGGAAATGTTTACATTTTCGTATTGTTTTCGATTCACTCTATGAATA
GTTCTTACTACAATTTTTTTGTCTAAAGAGTAATACTAGAGATAAACATAAAAAATGTAGAGGTCGAGTT
TAGATGCAAGTTCAAGGAGCGAAAGGTGGATGGGTAGGTTATATAGGGATATAGCACAGAGATATATAGC
AAAGAGATACTTTTGAGCAATGTTTGTGGAAGCGGTATTCGCAATGGGAAGCTCC
[37 nt withheld, positions 4466-4502]
A
[37 nt withheld, positions 4504-4540]
ATTTTGTTAAAATTCGCGTTAAATTTTTGTTAAATCAGCTCATTTTTTAACGAATAGCCCGAAATCGGCA
AAATCCCTTATAAATCAAAAGAATAGACCGAGATAGGGTTGAGTGTTGTTCCAGTTTCCAACAAGAGTCC
ACTATTAAAGAACGTGGACTCCAACGTCAAAGGGCGAAAAAGG
[39 nt withheld, positions 4724-4762]
T
[35 nt withheld, positions 4764-4798]
GTAAATCGGAAGGGTAAACGGATGCCCCCATTTAGAGCTTGACGGGGAAAGCCGGCG
[41 nt withheld, positions 4856-4896]
GGCTAGGGCGGTGGGAAGTGTAGGGGTCACGCTGGGCGTAACCACCACACCCGCCGCGCTTAATGGGGCG
CTACAGGGCGCGTGGGGATGATCCACTAGTACGGATTAGAAGCCGCCGAGCGGGTGACAGCCCTCCGAAG
GAAGACTCTCCTCCGTGCGTCCTCGTCCTCACCGGTCGCGTTCCTGAAACGCAGATGTGCCTCGCGCCGC
ACTGCTCCGAACAATAAAGATTCTACAATACTAGCTTTTATGGTTATGAAGAGGAAAAATTGGCAGTAAC
CTGGCCCCACAAACCTTCAAATGAACGAATCAAATTAACAACCATAGGATGATAATGCGATTAGTTTTTT
AGCCTTATTTCTGGGGTAATTAATCAGCGAAGCGATGATTTTTGATCTATTAACAGATATATAAATGCAA
AAACTGCATTAACCACTTTAACTAATACTTTCAACATTTTCGGTTTGTATTACTTCTTATTCAAATGTAA
TAAAAGTATCAACAAAAAATTGTTAATATACCTCTATACTTTAACGTCAAGGAGAAAAAACCCCGGATCG
GACTACTAGCAGCTGTAATACGACTCACTATAGGGAATATTAAGCTTGGTACCGAGCTCGGATCCAATAT
GGGAGCAGGAGGGCAGATGCCAGCTGTCAGAAAAACCAGGAACCCCCTCGAAAGAGTCCCTTCTACAAAA
CCCCCTTTCACCGTCGGCGACATTAAAAAAGCAATCCCTCCCCACTGTTTCAACCGCTCACTTCTCCGCT
CCTTCTCCTACGTCGCATACGACCTCACAGCCGCCTTTCTACTCTACCACCTCGCTACCACCTACTTCCA
CCTTCTCCCACCACCCCTCTCCTCAGTCGCGTGGCCAGTGTACTGGGTGGCGCAAGGCTGTGTGCTCACC
GGAGTTTGGGTCATAGCCCACGAATGCGGCCACCACGCCTTCAGCGACCACCAATGGATCGATGACACGG
TGGGTCTCATCCTCCATTCCAGTCTCCTCGTCCCCTATTTCTCCTGGAAATACAGCCACCGTCGCCACCA
CTCCAACACCGCCTCACTTGAGCGTGACGAGGTTTTTGTCCCTAAACCTAAATCGAAATTATCATGCTAC
GCAAAATACCTAAACTACCCTCCCGGACGTTTATTAACTCTTCTCACCACTCTTATTCTTGGTTGGCCAT
TGTACCTAGCATTCAACGTCTCAGGTAGACCATACGATCGTTTTGCTAACCACTTCGCTCCAAACAGCCC
TATTTTCAACACCCGCGAACGTCTCCAAATTTGGATATCCGATGGTGGTATTATCATAATTTCATATCTA
CTTTACCGTATCGCCATGCTCAAAGGTCTAACTTGGCTCATTTCCGTGTACGGTGTCCCGTTGCTTATTG
TAAACGGGTTTCTGGTTATGATTACATACCTTCAACATACGCACCCTTCGCTGCCTCACTATGATGATTC
GGAGTGGGATTGGTTAAGGGGGGCTTTGGCAACCGTGGATCGGGACTATGGTGTGTTGAATAAGGTGTTT
CATAATATCACTGATACGCATGTGGTGCACCATTTGTTCTCTACAATGCCTCATTATTATGCCATGGAAG
CAACGAAAGCAGTGAAGCCGGTTCTTGGGGAGTATTATCGGCTTGATGATACGCCGTTTTATGTGGCAAT
GTGGAGGGAGGCGAAAGAGTGTTTGTATGTGGAGTCGGATGAGAAGAAAGGGGGTGTCTTTTGGTACATG
AATAAATATTAATGATCTAGAGGGCCGCATCATGTAATTAGTTATGTCACGCTTACATTCACGCCCTCCC
CCCACATCCGCTCTAACCGAAAAGGAAGGAGTTAGACAACCTGAAGTCTAGGTCCCTATTTATTTTTTTA
TAGTTATGTTAGTATTAAGAACGTTATTTATATTTCAAATTTTTCTTTTTTTTCTGTACAGACGCGTGTA
CGCATGTAACATTATACTGAAAACCTTGCTTGAGAAGGTTTTGGGACGCTCGAAGGCTTTAATTTGCGGC
C
