>Addgene plasmid #71564 | pJK274 | addgene partial sequence | sequence record 133921 | T7 5'-TAATACGACTCACTATAGGG-3'
TATGGGAGCAGGAGGGCAGATGCCAGCTGTCAGAAAAACCAGGAACCCCCTCGAAAGAGTCCCTTCTACA
AAACCCCCTTTCACCGTCGGCGACATTAAAAAAGCAATCCCTCCCCACTGTTTCAACCGCTCACTTCTCC
GCTCCTTCTCCTACGTCGCATACGACCTCACAGCCGCCTTTCTACTCTACCACCTCGCTACCACCTACTT
CCACCTTCTCCCACCACCCCTCTCCTCAGTCGCGTGGCCAGTGTACTGGGTGGCGCAAGGCTGTGTGCTC
ACCGGAGTTTGGGTCATAGCCCACGAATGCGGCCACCACGCCTTCAGCGACCACCAATGGATCGATGACA
CGGTGGGTCTCATCCTCCATTCCAGTCTCCTCGTCCCCTATTTCTCCTGGAAATACAGCCACCGTCGCCA
CCACTCCAACACCGCCTCACTTGAGCGTGACGAGGTTTTTGTCCCTAAACCTAAATCGAAATTATCATGC
TACGCAAAATACCTAAACTACCCTCCCGGACGTTTATTAACTCTTCTCACCACTCTTATTCTTGGTTGGC
CATTGTACCTA
