>Addgene plasmid #71564 | pJK274 | addgene partial sequence | sequence record 133923 | CYC1 5'-GCGTGAATGTAAGCGTGAC-3'
TCTAGATCATTAATATTTATTCATGTACCAAAAGACACCCCCTTTCTTCTCATCCGACTCCACATACAAA
CACTCTTTCGCCTCCCTCCACATTGCCACATAAAACGGCGTATCATCAAGCCGATAATACTCCCCAAGAA
CCGGCTTCACTGCTTTCGTTGCTTCCATGGCATAATAATGAGGCATTGTAGAGAACAAATGGTGCACCAC
ATGCGTATCAGTGATATTATGAAACACCTTATTCAACACACCATAGTCCCGATCCACGGTTGCCAAAGCC
CCCCTTAACCAATCCCACTCCGAATCATCATAGTGAGGCAGCGAAGGGTGCGTATGTTGAAGGTATGTAA
TCATAACCAGAAACCCGTTTACAATAAGCAACGGGACACCGTACACGGAAATGAGCCAAGTTAGACCTTT
GAGCATGGCGATACGGTAAAGTAGATATGAAATTATGATAATACCACCATCGGATATCCAAATTTGGAGA
CGTTCGCGGGTGTTGAAAATAGGGCTGTTTGGAGCGAAGTGGTTAGCAAAACGATCGTATGGTCTACCTG
AGACGTTGAATGCTAGGTACAATGGCCAACCAAGAATAAGAGTGGTGAGAAGAGTTAATAAACGTCCGGG
AGGGTAGTTTAGGTATTTTGCGTAGCATGATAATTTCGATTTAGGTTTAGGGACAAAAACCTCGTCACGC
TCAAGTGAGGCGGTGTTGGAGTGGTGGCGACGGTGGCTGTATTTCCAGGAGAAATAGGGGACGAGGAGAC
TGGAATGGAGGATGAGACCCACCGTGTCATCGATCCATTGGTGGTCGCTGAAGGCGTGGTGGCCGCATTC
GTGGGCTATGACCCAAACTCCGGTGAGCACACAGCCTTGCGCCACCC
